Addgene plasmid #138395: pF3BGX-T2A-p65-AD
Purpose: RMCE vector for generating C-terminal T2A-p65-AD fusion (split GAL4)
Depositing lab: Shu Kondo. Depositing organization: National Institute of Genetics. Publication: Neurochemical Organization of the Drosophila Brain Visualized by Endogenously Tagged Neurotransmitter Receptors. Kondo S, Takahashi T, Yamagata N, Imanishi Y, Katow H, Hiramatsu S, Lynn K, Abe A, Kumaraswamy A, Tanimoto H. Cell Rep. 2020 Jan 7;30(1):284-297.e5. doi: 10.1016/j.celrep.2019.12.018. PubMed 31914394.
Backbone
  Vector backbone: pF3BGX
  Vector type: Insect Expression
  Selectable markers: 3xP3-Venus
Growth in bacteria
  Bacterial resistance: Ampicillin, 100 μg/mL
  Growth temperature: 37°C
  Growth strain: DH5alpha
  Copy number: High Copy
Gene/Insert
  Gene/Insert name: T2A-p65-AD
Terms and licenses: Academic/Nonprofit Terms; Industry Terms: Not Available to Industry
How to cite: pF3BGX-T2A-p65-AD was a gift from Shu Kondo (Addgene plasmid # 138395 ; http://n2t.net/addgene:138395 ; RRID:Addgene_138395)
