[The description below was written by a language model from this plasmid's Addgene catalogue record and pLannotate feature annotations shown in this document.]
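Description:
pF3BGX-T2A-p65-AD is a Drosophila transgenesis plasmid built on the pF3BGX backbone and intended as a donor for recombinase-mediated cassette exchange (RMCE). In E. coli it is maintained as a high-copy plasmid through a ColE1/pUC-type origin and selected with ampicillin via the β-lactamase gene. A partial f1 origin and small pBluescript-derived remnants (an MCS fragment and a lacI fragment) are also present. The two sequence records, one from the depositor and one from repository sequencing, differ by a single nucleotide in length and in their start coordinate, but both give the same sixteen annotated features in the same order.

The fly-relevant region lies between P element 5' and 3' ends. It begins with the transformation marker listed as 3xP3-Venus: a fragment of the hsp70 promoter, presumably serving as the basal promoter, followed by the Venus yellow fluorescent protein coding sequence, an SV40 large T antigen fragment and an SV40 polyadenylation signal. The 3xP3 eye-specific enhancer itself is not separately annotated. Downstream sit a minimal φC31 attB site, then the payload, and then a loxP site. The annotated payload consists of an SV40 nuclear localization signal fragment and a portion of human RELA corresponding to the p65 transcriptional activation domain. The T2A peptide named in the insert is not picked up by the annotation, and no promoter is annotated upstream of the payload.

According to the stated purpose, exchange into a target locus yields a C-terminal T2A-p65-AD fusion. The endogenous gene would then co-translate the activation-domain half of a split GAL4 system in its native expression pattern, with the 2A peptide releasing it as a separate protein. Combined with a GAL4 DNA-binding-domain half, this allows intersectional labelling or manipulation of cells. The record does not explain how the single attB and loxP sites are used in the exchange.
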