Features (pLannotate 1.2.2; 16 found; start..end, strand, type, name):
     44..628     +  misc_feature   P element 5' end: No description available
    629..656     -  misc_feature   MCS (fragment): pBluescript multiple cloning site
    799..921     +  promoter       hsp70 promoter (fragment): Drosophila melanogaster hsp70Bb promoter
    940..1656    +  CDS            Venus: Venus is a basic (constitutively fluorescent) yellow fluorescent protein published in 2002, derived from Aequorea victoria. It is reported to be a rapidly-maturing weak dimer with moderate acid sensitivity.
   1669..1752    +  CDS            large T antigen (fragment): large T antigen from SV40 (simian virus 40)
   1775..1856    +  polyA_signal   SV40 poly(A) signal: SV40 polyadenylation signal
   1903..1936    -  protein_bind   attB: minimal attB site for the φC31 integrase (Groth et al., 2000) phage φC31 integrase
   2032..2051    +  CDS            SV40 NLS (fragment): nuclear localization signal of SV40 (simian virus 40) large T antigen
   2062..2874    +  CDS            RELA (fragment): TF65_HUMAN - Also known as NFKB3. Experimental evidence at protein level: Swiss-Prot protein existence level 1. NF-kappa-B is a pleiotropic transcription factor present in almost all cell types and is the endpoint of a series of signal transduction events that are initiated by a vast array of stimuli related to many biological processes such as inflammation, immunity, differentiation, cell growth, tumorigenesis and apoptosis. NF-kappa-B is a homo- or heterodimeric complex formed by the Rel-like domain- containing proteins RELA/p65, RELB, NFKB1/p105, NFKB1/p50, REL and NFKB2/p52. The heterodime
   3069..3102    +  protein_bind   loxP: Cre-mediated recombination occurs in the 8-bp core sequence (GCATACAT). Cre recombinase
   3175..3407    +  misc_feature   P element 3' end: P element 3' end
   3443..3501    -  CDS            lacI (fragment): lac repressor; lacI; The lac repressor binds to the lac operator to inhibit transcription in E. coli. This inhibition can be relieved by adding lactose or isopropyl-β-D-thiogalactopyranoside (IPTG).
   3684..4272    -  rep_origin     ori: high-copy-number ColE1/pMB1/pBR322/pUC origin of replication
   4443..5303    -  CDS            AmpR: β-lactamase; bla; confers resistance to ampicillin, carbenicillin, and related antibiotics
   5304..5408    -  promoter       AmpR promoter: bla
   5434..5764    -  rep_origin     f1 ori (fragment) (sequence partly withheld): f1 bacteriophage origin of replication; arrow indicates direction of (+) strand synthesis
>Addgene plasmid #138395 | pF3BGX-T2A-p65-AD | depositor full sequence | sequence record 267869 | pF3BGX-T2A-p65-AD sequence 5764 bps
CTTCTCCGCCGCCGATCTGCCGCTGGACTACGTGGGTCTGGCCCATGATGAAATAACATAAGGTGGTCCC
GTCGATAGCCGAAGCTTACCGAAGTATACACTTAAATTCAGTGCACGTTTGCTTGTTGAGAGGAAAGGTT
GTGTGCGGACGAATTTTTTTTTGAAAACATTAACCCTTACGTGGAATAAAAAAAAATGAAATATTGCAAA
TTTTGCTGCAAAGCTGTGACTGGAGTAAAATTAATTCACGTGCCGAAGTGTGCTATTAAGAGAAAATTGT
GGGAGCAGAGCCTTGGGTGCAGCCTTGGTGAAAACTCCCAAATTTGTGATACCCACTTTAATGATTCGCA
GTGGAAGGCTGCACCTGCAAAAGGTCAGACATTTAAAAGGAGGCGACTCAACGCAGATGCCGTACCTAGT
AAAGTGATAGAGCCTGAACCAGAAAAGATAAAAGAAGGCTATACCAGTGGGAGTACACAAACAGAGTAAG
TTTGAATAGTAAAAAAAATCATTTATGTAAACAATAACGTGACTGTGCGTTAGGTCCTGTTCATTGTTTA
ATGAAAATAAGAGCTTGAGGGAAAAATTCGTACTTTGGAGTACGAAATGCGTCGTTTAGAGCAGCAGCGG
TACCGGGCCCCCCCTCGAGGTCGACGAAGTTCCTATTCTTCAAATAGTATAGGAACTTCAAGCTTCTTAA
GGAATTCGAGCTCGCCCGGGGATCTAATTCAATTAGAGACTAATTCAATTAGAGCTAATTCAATTAGGAT
CAGCTTATCGATTTCGAACCCTCGACCGCCGGAGTATAAATAGAGGCGCTTCGTCTACGGAGCGACAATT
CAATTCAAACAAGCAAAGTGAACACGTCGCTAAGCGAAAGCTAAGCAAATAAACAAGCGCAGCTGAACAA
GCTAAACAATCGGGCTAGACCTAGGCAAAATGGTGAGCAAGGGCGAGGAGCTGTTCACCGGGGTGGTGCC
CATCCTGGTCGAGCTGGACGGCGACGTAAACGGCCACAAGTTCAGCGTGTCCGGCGAGGGCGAGGGCGAT
GCCACCTACGGCAAGCTGACCCTGAAGCTCATCTGCACCACCGGCAAGCTGCCCGTGCCCTGGCCCACCC
TCGTGACCACCCTGGGCTACGGCCTGCAGTGCTTCGCCCGCTACCCCGACCACATGAAGCAGCACGACTT
CTTCAAGTCCGCCATGCCCGAAGGCTACGTCCAGGAGCGCACCATCTTCTTCAAGGACGACGGCAACTAC
AAGACCCGCGCCGAGGTGAAGTTCGAGGGCGACACCCTGGTGAACCGCATCGAGCTGAAGGGCATCGACT
TCAAGGAGGACGGCAACATCCTGGGGCACAAGCTGGAGTACAACTACAACAGCCACAACGTCTATATCAC
CGCCGACAAGCAGAAGAACGGCATCAAGGCCAACTTCAAGATCCGCCACAACATCGAGGACGGCGGCGTG
CAGCTCGCCGACCACTACCAGCAGAACACCCCCATCGGCGACGGCCCCGTGCTGCTGCCCGACAACCACT
ACCTGAGCTACCAGTCCGCCCTGAGCAAAGACCCCAACGAGAAGCGCGATCACATGGTCCTGCTGGAGTT
CGTGACCGCCGCCGGGATCACTCTCGGCATGGACGAGCTGTACAAGTAACCATGGCTAGATCATAATCAG
CCATACCACATTTGTAGAGGTTTTACTTGCTTTAAAAAACCTCCCACACCTCCCCCTGAACCTGAAACAT
AAAATGAATGCAATTGTTGTTGTTAACTTGTTTATTGCAGCTTATAATGGTTACAAATAAAGCAATAGCA
TCACAAATTTCACAAATAAAGCATTTTTTTCACTGCATTCTAGTTGTGGTTTGTCCAAACTCATCAATGT
ATCGAATTCGTACGCGCCCGGGGAGCCCAAGGGCACGCCCTGGCACCCGGCGCGCCAGAGGGCAGAGGCA
GCCTGCTCACCTGCGGCGACGTGGAAGAGAACCCTGGGCCTATGGATAAAGCGGAATTAATTCCCGAGCC
TCCAAAAAAGAAGAGAAAGGTCGAATTGGGATCCACGCCGATGGAGTTCCAGTACCTGCCCGATACGGAT
GACCGTCACCGTATCGAAGAAAAGCGGAAGCGAACCTATGAAACCTTCAAGTCCATCATGAAAAAGTCCC
CCTTCTCGGGCCCCACGGACCCGCGCCCCCCGCCCCGTCGTATTGCGGTTCCTTCGCGCAGCAGTGCCAG
CGTCCCCAAACCCGCACCGCAGCCCTACCCGTTCACTTCCTCCCTTAGCACGATTAACTATGATGAGTTC
CCCACGATGGTGTTCCCCAGTGGACAAATTTCCCAGGCATCGGCACTGGCTCCGGCCCCACCGCAAGTCC
TCCCCCAGGCGCCCGCTCCGGCACCGGCTCCCGCAATGGTGAGTGCTCTGGCCCAGGCCCCCGCTCCAGT
CCCCGTGCTGGCGCCTGGACCCCCACAGGCAGTTGCCCCTCCTGCTCCGAAACCAACGCAGGCGGGCGAA
GGAACCCTGAGCGAGGCCCTCTTGCAGCTTCAGTTCGATGACGAAGACTTGGGAGCCCTGCTGGGTAACA
GCACAGACCCTGCCGTATTCACCGATCTCGCATCCGTGGACAACAGCGAGTTTCAGCAGCTCTTGAATCA
GGGAATCCCGGTCGCACCTCATACCACAGAGCCCATGCTGATGGAATACCCGGAGGCTATCACGCGACTG
GTGACCGGCGCACAGCGACCACCCGATCCAGCCCCTGCCCCACTGGGTGCCCCGGGTTTGCCCAATGGCC
TCCTCAGCGGCGATGAGGATTTCTCCAGCATCGCTGATATGGATTTCTCCGCTTTGCTGAGCCAGATAAG
CTCCGCTAGCGGAGGAGGTGGTGGAGGTGGAGGTGGAGGTACTAGTCTGGAGATCGAGGCCGCCTTCCTG
GAGCGCGAGAACACCGCCCTGGAGACCCGCGTGGCCGAGCTGCGCCAGCGCGTGCAGCGCCTGCGCAACC
GCGTGAGCCAGTACCGCACCCGCTACGGCCCCCTGGGCGGCGGCAAGTAAGCGGCCGCATAACTTCGTAT
AGCATACATTATACGAAGTTATACCGGTGGCCGCGAAGTTCCTATTCTTCAAATAGTATAGGAACTTCGA
GCTCCCGGAGAGATGCAGAAGCTTTGCGTACTCGCAAATTATTAAAAATAAAACTTTAAAAATAATTTCG
TCTAATTAATATTATGAGTTAATTCAAACCCCACGGACATGCTAAGGGTTAATCAACAATCATATCGCTG
TCTCACTCAGACTCAATACGACACTCAGAATACTATTCCTTTCACTCGCACTTATTGCAAGCATACGTTA
AGTGGATGTCTCTTGCCGACGGGACCACCTTATGTTATTTCATCATGGTCTGGCCATTCTCATCGTGAGC
TTCCGGGTGCTCGCCAGCTGCATTAATGAATCGGCCAACGCGCGGGGAGAGGCGGTTTGCGTATTGGGCG
CTCTTCCGCTTCCTCGCTCACTGACTCGCTGCGCTCGGTCGTTCGGCTGCGGCGAGCGGTATCAGCTCAC
TCAAAGGCGGTAATACGGTTATCCACAGAATCAGGGGATAACGCAGGAAAGAACATGTGAGCAAAAGGCC
AGCAAAAGGCCAGGAACCGTAAAAAGGCCGCGTTGCTGGCGTTTTTCCATAGGCTCCGCCCCCCTGACGA
GCATCACAAAAATCGACGCTCAAGTCAGAGGTGGCGAAACCCGACAGGACTATAAAGATACCAGGCGTTT
CCCCCTGGAAGCTCCCTCGTGCGCTCTCCTGTTCCGACCCTGCCGCTTACCGGATACCTGTCCGCCTTTC
TCCCTTCGGGAAGCGTGGCGCTTTCTCATAGCTCACGCTGTAGGTATCTCAGTTCGGTGTAGGTCGTTCG
CTCCAAGCTGGGCTGTGTGCACGAACCCCCCGTTCAGCCCGACCGCTGCGCCTTATCCGGTAACTATCGT
CTTGAGTCCAACCCGGTAAGACACGACTTATCGCCACTGGCAGCAGCCACTGGTAACAGGATTAGCAGAG
CGAGGTATGTAGGCGGTGCTACAGAGTTCTTGAAGTGGTGGCCTAACTACGGCTACACTAGAAGGACAGT
ATTTGGTATCTGCGCTCTGCTGAAGCCAGTTACCTTCGGAAAAAGAGTTGGTAGCTCTTGATCCGGCAAA
CAAACCACCGCTGGTAGCGGTGGTTTTTTTGTTTGCAAGCAGCAGATTACGCGCAGAAAAAAAGGATCTC
AAGAAGATCCTTTGATCTTTTCTACGGGGTCTGACGCTCAGTGGAACGAAAACTCACGTTAAGGGATTTT
GGTCATGAGATTATCAAAAAGGATCTTCACCTAGATCCTTTTAAATTAAAAATGAAGTTTTAAATCAATC
TAAAGTATATATGAGTAAACTTGGTCTGACAGTTACCAATGCTTAATCAGTGAGGCACCTATCTCAGCGA
TCTGTCTATTTCGTTCATCCATAGTTGCCTGACTCCCCGTCGTGTAGATAACTACGATACGGGAGGGCTT
ACCATCTGGCCCCAGTGCTGCAATGATACCGCGAGACCCACGCTCACCGGCTCCAGATTTATCAGCAATA
AACCAGCCAGCCGGAAGGGCCGAGCGCAGAAGTGGTCCTGCAACTTTATCCGCCTCCATCCAGTCTATTA
ATTGTTGCCGGGAAGCTAGAGTAAGTAGTTCGCCAGTTAATAGTTTGCGCAACGTTGTTGCCATTGCTAC
AGGCATCGTGGTGTCACGCTCGTCGTTTGGTATGGCTTCATTCAGCTCCGGTTCCCAACGATCAAGGCGA
GTTACATGATCCCCCATGTTGTGCAAAAAAGCGGTTAGCTCCTTCGGTCCTCCGATCGTTGTCAGAAGTA
AGTTGGCCGCAGTGTTATCACTCATGGTTATGGCAGCACTGCATAATTCTCTTACTGTCATGCCATCCGT
AAGATGCTTTTCTGTGACTGGTGAGTACTCAACCAAGTCATTCTGAGAATAGTGTATGCGGCGACCGAGT
TGCTCTTGCCCGGCGTCAATACGGGATAATACCGCGCCACATAGCAGAACTTTAAAAGTGCTCATCATTG
GAAAACGTTCTTCGGGGCGAAAACTCTCAAGGATCTTACCGCTGTTGAGATCCAGTTCGATGTAACCCAC
TCGTGCACCCAACTGATCTTCAGCATCTTTTACTTTCACCAGCGTTTCTGGGTGAGCAAAAACAGGAAGG
CAAAATGCCGCAAAAAAGGGAATAAGGGCGACACGGAAATGTTGAATACTCATACTCTTCCTTTTTCAAT
ATTATTGAAGCATTTATCAGGGTTATTGTCTCATGAGCGGATACATATTTGAATGTATTTAGAAAAATAA
ACAAATAGGGGTTCCGCGCACATTTCCCCGAAAAGTGCCACCTAAATTGTAAGCGTTAATATTTTGTTAA
AATTCGCGTTAAATTTTTGTTAAATCAGCTCATTTTTTAACCAATAGGCCGAAATCGGCAAAATCCCTTA
TAAATCAAAAGAATAGACCGAGATAGGGT
[37 nt withheld, positions 5560-5596]
AAAGAACGTGGACTCCAACGTCAAAGG
[49 nt withheld, positions 5624-5672]
T
[91 nt withheld, positions 5674-5764]
