Features (pLannotate 1.2.2; 16 found; start..end, strand, type, name):
      1..586     +  misc_feature   P element 5' end: No description available
    587..614     -  misc_feature   MCS (fragment): pBluescript multiple cloning site
    757..879     +  promoter       hsp70 promoter (fragment): Drosophila melanogaster hsp70Bb promoter
    898..1614    +  CDS            Venus: Venus is a basic (constitutively fluorescent) yellow fluorescent protein published in 2002, derived from Aequorea victoria. It is reported to be a rapidly-maturing weak dimer with moderate acid sensitivity.
   1627..1710    +  CDS            large T antigen (fragment): large T antigen from SV40 (simian virus 40)
   1733..1814    +  polyA_signal   SV40 poly(A) signal: SV40 polyadenylation signal
   1861..1894    -  protein_bind   attB: minimal attB site for the φC31 integrase (Groth et al., 2000) phage φC31 integrase
   1990..2009    +  CDS            SV40 NLS (fragment): nuclear localization signal of SV40 (simian virus 40) large T antigen
   2020..2832    +  CDS            RELA (fragment): TF65_HUMAN - Also known as NFKB3. Experimental evidence at protein level: Swiss-Prot protein existence level 1. NF-kappa-B is a pleiotropic transcription factor present in almost all cell types and is the endpoint of a series of signal transduction events that are initiated by a vast array of stimuli related to many biological processes such as inflammation, immunity, differentiation, cell growth, tumorigenesis and apoptosis. NF-kappa-B is a homo- or heterodimeric complex formed by the Rel-like domain- containing proteins RELA/p65, RELB, NFKB1/p105, NFKB1/p50, REL and NFKB2/p52. The heterodime
   3027..3060    +  protein_bind   loxP: Cre-mediated recombination occurs in the 8-bp core sequence (GCATACAT). Cre recombinase
   3133..3365    +  misc_feature   P element 3' end: P element 3' end
   3401..3459    -  CDS            lacI (fragment): lac repressor; lacI; The lac repressor binds to the lac operator to inhibit transcription in E. coli. This inhibition can be relieved by adding lactose or isopropyl-β-D-thiogalactopyranoside (IPTG).
   3642..4230    -  rep_origin     ori: high-copy-number ColE1/pMB1/pBR322/pUC origin of replication
   4401..5261    -  CDS            AmpR: β-lactamase; bla; confers resistance to ampicillin, carbenicillin, and related antibiotics
   5262..5366    -  promoter       AmpR promoter: bla
   5392..5722    -  rep_origin     f1 ori (fragment) (sequence partly withheld): f1 bacteriophage origin of replication; arrow indicates direction of (+) strand synthesis
>Addgene plasmid #138395 | pF3BGX-T2A-p65-AD | addgene full sequence | sequence record 275234 | Addgene NGS Result
CATGATGAAATAACATAAGGTGGTCCCGTCGATAGCCGAAGCTTACCGAAGTATACACTTAAATTCAGTG
CACGTTTGCTTGTTGAGAGGAAAGGTTGTGTGCGGACGAATTTTTTTTTGAAAACATTAACCCTTACGTG
GAATAAAAAAAAATGAAATATTGCAAATTTTGCTGCAAAGCTGTGACTGGAGTAAAATTAATTCACGTGC
CGAAGTGTGCTATTAAGAGAAAATTGTGGGAGCAGAGCCTTGGGTGCAGCCTTGGTGAAAACTCCCAAAT
TTGTGATACCCACTTTAATGATTCGCAGTGGAAGGCTGCACCTGCAAAAGGTCAGACATTTAAAAGGAGG
CGACTCAACGCAGATGCCGTACCTAGTAAAGTGATAGAGCCTGAACCAGAAAAGATAAAAGAAGGCTATA
CCAGTGGGAGTACACAAACAGAGTAAGTTTGAATAGTAAAAAAAATCATTTATGTAAACAATAACGTGAC
TGTGCGTTAGGTCCTGTTCATTGTTTAATGAAAATAAGAGCTTGAGGGAAAAAATTCGTACTTTGGAGTA
CGAAATGCGTCGTTTAGAGCAGCAGCGGTACCGGGCCCCCCCTCGAGGTCGACGAAGTTCCTATTCTTCA
AATAGTATAGGAACTTCAAGCTTCTTAAGGAATTCGAGCTCGCCCGGGGATCTAATTCAATTAGAGACTA
ATTCAATTAGAGCTAATTCAATTAGGATCAGCTTATCGATTTCGAACCCTCGACCGCCGGAGTATAAATA
GAGGCGCTTCGTCTACGGAGCGACAATTCAATTCAAACAAGCAAAGTGAACACGTCGCTAAGCGAAAGCT
AAGCAAATAAACAAGCGCAGCTGAACAAGCTAAACAATCGGGCTAGACCTAGGCAAAATGGTGAGCAAGG
GCGAGGAGCTGTTCACCGGGGTGGTGCCCATCCTGGTCGAGCTGGACGGCGACGTAAACGGCCACAAGTT
CAGCGTGTCCGGCGAGGGCGAGGGCGATGCCACCTACGGCAAGCTGACCCTGAAGCTCATCTGCACCACC
GGCAAGCTGCCCGTGCCCTGGCCCACCCTCGTGACCACCCTGGGCTACGGCCTGCAGTGCTTCGCCCGCT
ACCCCGACCACATGAAGCAGCACGACTTCTTCAAGTCCGCCATGCCCGAAGGCTACGTCCAGGAGCGCAC
CATCTTCTTCAAGGACGACGGCAACTACAAGACCCGCGCCGAGGTGAAGTTCGAGGGCGACACCCTGGTG
AACCGCATCGAGCTGAAGGGCATCGACTTCAAGGAGGACGGCAACATCCTGGGGCACAAGCTGGAGTACA
ACTACAACAGCCACAACGTCTATATCACCGCCGACAAGCAGAAGAACGGCATCAAGGCCAACTTCAAGAT
CCGCCACAACATCGAGGACGGCGGCGTGCAGCTCGCCGACCACTACCAGCAGAACACCCCCATCGGCGAC
GGCCCCGTGCTGCTGCCCGACAACCACTACCTGAGCTACCAGTCCGCCCTGAGCAAAGACCCCAACGAGA
AGCGCGATCACATGGTCCTGCTGGAGTTCGTGACCGCCGCCGGGATCACTCTCGGCATGGACGAGCTGTA
CAAGTAACCATGGCTAGATCATAATCAGCCATACCACATTTGTAGAGGTTTTACTTGCTTTAAAAAACCT
CCCACACCTCCCCCTGAACCTGAAACATAAAATGAATGCAATTGTTGTTGTTAACTTGTTTATTGCAGCT
TATAATGGTTACAAATAAAGCAATAGCATCACAAATTTCACAAATAAAGCATTTTTTTCACTGCATTCTA
GTTGTGGTTTGTCCAAACTCATCAATGTATCGAATTCGTACGCGCCCGGGGAGCCCAAGGGCACGCCCTG
GCACCCGGCGCGCCAGAGGGCAGAGGCAGCCTGCTCACCTGCGGCGACGTGGAAGAGAACCCTGGGCCTA
TGGATAAAGCGGAATTAATTCCCGAGCCTCCAAAAAAGAAGAGAAAGGTCGAATTGGGATCCACGCCGAT
GGAGTTCCAGTACCTGCCCGATACGGATGACCGTCACCGTATCGAAGAAAAGCGGAAGCGAACCTATGAA
ACCTTCAAGTCCATCATGAAAAAGTCCCCCTTCTCGGGCCCCACGGACCCGCGCCCCCCGCCCCGTCGTA
TTGCGGTTCCTTCGCGCAGCAGTGCCAGCGTCCCCAAACCCGCACCGCAGCCCTACCCGTTCACTTCCTC
CCTTAGCACGATTAACTATGATGAGTTCCCCACGATGGTGTTCCCCAGTGGACAAATTTCCCAGGCATCG
GCACTGGCTCCGGCCCCACCGCAAGTCCTCCCCCAGGCGCCCGCTCCGGCACCGGCTCCCGCAATGGTGA
GTGCTCTGGCCCAGGCCCCCGCTCCAGTCCCCGTGCTGGCGCCTGGACCCCCACAGGCAGTTGCCCCTCC
TGCTCCGAAACCAACGCAGGCGGGCGAAGGAACCCTGAGCGAGGCCCTCTTGCAGCTTCAGTTCGATGAC
GAAGACTTGGGAGCCCTGCTGGGTAACAGCACAGACCCTGCCGTATTCACCGATCTCGCATCCGTGGACA
ACAGCGAGTTTCAGCAGCTCTTGAATCAGGGAATCCCGGTCGCACCTCATACCACAGAGCCCATGCTGAT
GGAATACCCGGAGGCTATCACGCGACTGGTGACCGGCGCACAGCGACCACCCGATCCAGCCCCTGCCCCA
CTGGGTGCCCCGGGTTTGCCCAATGGCCTCCTCAGCGGCGATGAGGATTTCTCCAGCATCGCTGATATGG
ATTTCTCCGCTTTGCTGAGCCAGATAAGCTCCGCTAGCGGAGGAGGTGGTGGAGGTGGAGGTGGAGGTAC
TAGTCTGGAGATCGAGGCCGCCTTCCTGGAGCGCGAGAACACCGCCCTGGAGACCCGCGTGGCCGAGCTG
CGCCAGCGCGTGCAGCGCCTGCGCAACCGCGTGAGCCAGTACCGCACCCGCTACGGCCCCCTGGGCGGCG
GCAAGTAAGCGGCCGCATAACTTCGTATAGCATACATTATACGAAGTTATACCGGTGGCCGCGAAGTTCC
TATTCTTCAAATAGTATAGGAACTTCGAGCTCCCGGAGAGATGCAGAAGCTTTGCGTACTCGCAAATTAT
TAAAAATAAAACTTTAAAAATAATTTCGTCTAATTAATATTATGAGTTAATTCAAACCCCACGGACATGC
TAAGGGTTAATCAACAATCATATCGCTGTCTCACTCAGACTCAATACGACACTCAGAATACTATTCCTTT
CACTCGCACTTATTGCAAGCATACGTTAAGTGGATGTCTCTTGCCGACGGGACCACCTTATGTTATTTCA
TCATGGTCTGGCCATTCTCATCGTGAGCTTCCGGGTGCTCGCCAGCTGCATTAATGAATCGGCCAACGCG
CGGGGAGAGGCGGTTTGCGTATTGGGCGCTCTTCCGCTTCCTCGCTCACTGACTCGCTGCGCTCGGTCGT
TCGGCTGCGGCGAGCGGTATCAGCTCACTCAAAGGCGGTAATACGGTTATCCACAGAATCAGGGGATAAC
GCAGGAAAGAACATGTGAGCAAAAGGCCAGCAAAAGGCCAGGAACCGTAAAAAGGCCGCGTTGCTGGCGT
TTTTCCATAGGCTCCGCCCCCCTGACGAGCATCACAAAAATCGACGCTCAAGTCAGAGGTGGCGAAACCC
GACAGGACTATAAAGATACCAGGCGTTTCCCCCTGGAAGCTCCCTCGTGCGCTCTCCTGTTCCGACCCTG
CCGCTTACCGGATACCTGTCCGCCTTTCTCCCTTCGGGAAGCGTGGCGCTTTCTCATAGCTCACGCTGTA
GGTATCTCAGTTCGGTGTAGGTCGTTCGCTCCAAGCTGGGCTGTGTGCACGAACCCCCCGTTCAGCCCGA
CCGCTGCGCCTTATCCGGTAACTATCGTCTTGAGTCCAACCCGGTAAGACACGACTTATCGCCACTGGCA
GCAGCCACTGGTAACAGGATTAGCAGAGCGAGGTATGTAGGCGGTGCTACAGAGTTCTTGAAGTGGTGGC
CTAACTACGGCTACACTAGAAGAACAGTATTTGGTATCTGCGCTCTGCTGAAGCCAGTTACCTTCGGAAA
AAGAGTTGGTAGCTCTTGATCCGGCAAACAAACCACCGCTGGTAGCGGTGGTTTTTTTGTTTGCAAGCAG
CAGATTACGCGCAGAAAAAAAGGATCTCAAGAAGATCCTTTGATCTTTTCTACGGGGTCTGACGCTCAGT
GGAACGAAAACTCACGTTAAGGGATTTTGGTCATGAGATTATCAAAAAGGATCTTCACCTAGATCCTTTT
AAATTAAAAATGAAGTTTTAAATCAATCTAAAGTATATATGAGTAAACTTGGTCTGACAGTTACCAATGC
TTAATCAGTGAGGCACCTATCTCAGCGATCTGTCTATTTCGTTCATCCATAGTTGCCTGACTCCCCGTCG
TGTAGATAACTACGATACGGGAGGGCTTACCATCTGGCCCCAGTGCTGCAATGATACCGCGAGACCCACG
CTCACCGGCTCCAGATTTATCAGCAATAAACCAGCCAGCCGGAAGGGCCGAGCGCAGAAGTGGTCCTGCA
ACTTTATCCGCCTCCATCCAGTCTATTAATTGTTGCCGGGAAGCTAGAGTAAGTAGTTCGCCAGTTAATA
GTTTGCGCAACGTTGTTGCCATTGCTACAGGCATCGTGGTGTCACGCTCGTCGTTTGGTATGGCTTCATT
CAGCTCCGGTTCCCAACGATCAAGGCGAGTTACATGATCCCCCATGTTGTGCAAAAAAGCGGTTAGCTCC
TTCGGTCCTCCGATCGTTGTCAGAAGTAAGTTGGCCGCAGTGTTATCACTCATGGTTATGGCAGCACTGC
ATAATTCTCTTACTGTCATGCCATCCGTAAGATGCTTTTCTGTGACTGGTGAGTACTCAACCAAGTCATT
CTGAGAATAGTGTATGCGGCGACCGAGTTGCTCTTGCCCGGCGTCAATACGGGATAATACCGCGCCACAT
AGCAGAACTTTAAAAGTGCTCATCATTGGAAAACGTTCTTCGGGGCGAAAACTCTCAAGGATCTTACCGC
TGTTGAGATCCAGTTCGATGTAACCCACTCGTGCACCCAACTGATCTTCAGCATCTTTTACTTTCACCAG
CGTTTCTGGGTGAGCAAAAACAGGAAGGCAAAATGCCGCAAAAAAGGGAATAAGGGCGACACGGAAATGT
TGAATACTCATACTCTTCCTTTTTCAATATTATTGAAGCATTTATCAGGGTTATTGTCTCATGAGCGGAT
ACATATTTGAATGTATTTAGAAAAATAAACAAATAGGGGTTCCGCGCACATTTCCCCGAAAAGTGCCACC
TAAATTGTAAGCGTTAATATTTTGTTAAAATTCGCGTTAAATTTTTGTTAAATCAGCTCATTTTTTAACC
AATAGGCCGAAATCGGCAAAATCCCTTATAAATCAAAAGAATAGACCGAGATAGGGT
[37 nt withheld, positions 5518-5554]
AAAGAACGTGGACTCCAACGTCAAAGG
[49 nt withheld, positions 5582-5630]
T
[91 nt withheld, positions 5632-5722]
CTTCTCCGCCGCCGATCTGCCGCTGGACTACGTGGGTCTGGCC
